>Addgene plasmid #248856 | GST-tag LUBAC binding E2 variant L3LU-1 | addgene full sequence | sequence record 496821 | Addgene NGS Result
ATGTCCCCTATACTAGGTTATTGGAAAATTAAGGGCCTTGTGCAACCCACTCGACTTCTTTTGGAATATC
TTGAAGAAAAATATGAAGAGCATTTGTATGAGCGCGATGAAGGTGATAAATGGCGAAACAAAAAGTTTGA
ATTGGGTTTGGAGTTTCCCAATCTTCCTTATTATATTGATGGTGATGTTAAATTAACACAGTCTATGGCC
ATCATACGTTATATAGCTGACAAGCACAACATGTTGGGTGGTTGTCCAAAAGAGCGTGCAGAGATTTCAA
TGCTTGAAGGAGCGGTTTTGGATATTAGATACGGTGTTTCGAGAATTGCATATAGTAAAGACTTTGAAAC
TCTCAAAGTTGATTTTCTTAGCAAGCTACCTGAAATGCTGAAAATGTTCGAAGATCGTTTATGTCATAAA
ACATATTTAAATGGTGATCATGTAACCCATCCTGACTTCATGTTGTATGACGCTCTTGATGTTGTTTTAT
ACATGGACCCAATGTGCCTGGATGCGTTCCCAAAATTAGTTTGTTTTAAAAAACGTATTGAAGCTATCCC
ACAAATTGATAAGTACTTGAAATCCAGCAAGTATATAGCATGGCCTTTGCAGGGCTGGCAAGCCACGTTT
GGTGGTGGCGACCATCCTCCAAAATCGGATGAAAACCTGTATTTTCAGGGATCCATGCGTGCGGCCTGGA
GGAGGCTGCCGCGTGAGCTTGAAGAAATCCGCAAAGCAGGGATGAAAAACTTCCGTAACATCCAGGTTGA
TGAAGCTAATTTATTGACTTGGCAAGGGCTTATTGTTCCTGACAACCCTCCATATGATAAGGGAGCCTTC
AGAATCGAAATCAACTTTCCAGCAGAGTACCCATTCAAACCACCGAAGATCACATTTAAAACAAAGATCT
ATCACCCAAACATCGACGAAAAGGGGCAGGTCTGTCTGCCAGTAATTAGTGCCGAAAACTGGAAGCCAGC
AACCAAAACCGACCAAGTAATCCAGTCCCTCATAGCACTGGTGAATGACCCCCAGCCTGAGCACCCGCTT
CGGGCTGACCTAGCTGAAGAATACTCTAAGGACCGTAAAAAATTCGCAAAGAATGCTGAAGAGTTTACAA
AGAAATATGGGGAAAAGCGACCTGTGGACTAAGCGGCCGCATCGTGACTGACTGACGATCTGCCTCGCGC
GTTTCGGTGATGACGGTGAAAACCTCTGACACATGCAGCTCCCGGAGACGGTCACAGCTTGTCTGTAAGC
GGATGCCGGGAGCAGACAAGCCCGTCAGGGCGCGTCAGCGGGTGTTGGCGGGTGTCGGGGCGCAGCCATG
ACCCAGTCACGTAGCGATAGCGGAGTGTATAATTCTTGAAGACGAAAGGGCCTCGTGATACGCCTATTTT
TATAGGTTAATGTCATGATAATAATGGTTTCTTAGACGTCAGGTGGCACTTTTCGGGGAAATGTGCGCGG
AACCCCTATTTGTTTATTTTTCTAAATACATTCAAATATGTATCCGCTCATGAGACAATAACCCTGATAA
ATGCTTCAATAATATTGAAAAAGGAAGAGTATGAGTATTCAACATTTCCGTGTCGCCCTTATTCCCTTTT
TTGCGGCATTTTGCCTTCCTGTTTTTGCTCACCCAGAAACGCTGGTGAAAGTAAAAGATGCTGAAGATCA
GTTGGGTGCACGAGTGGGTTACATCGAACTGGATCTCAACAGCGGTAAGATCCTTGAGAGTTTTCGCCCC
GAAGAACGTTTTCCAATGATGAGCACTTTTAAAGTTCTGCTATGTGGCGCGGTATTATCCCGTGTTGACG
CCGGGCAAGAGCAACTCGGTCGCCGCATACACTATTCTCAGAATGACTTGGTTGAGTACTCACCAGTCAC
AGAAAAGCATCTTACGGATGGCATGACAGTAAGAGAATTATGCAGTGCTGCCATAACCATGAGTGATAAC
ACTGCGGCCAACTTACTTCTGACAACGATCGGAGGACCGAAGGAGCTAACCGCTTTTTTGCACAACATGG
GGGATCATGTAACTCGCCTTGATCGTTGGGAACCGGAGCTGAATGAAGCCATACCAAACGACGAGCGTGA
CACCACGATGCCTGCAGCAATGGCAACAACGTTGCGCAAACTATTAACTGGCGAACTACTTACTCTAGCT
TCCCGGCAACAATTAATAGACTGGATGGAGGCGGATAAAGTTGCAGGACCACTTCTGCGCTCGGCCCTTC
CGGCTGGCTGGTTTATTGCTGATAAATCTGGAGCCGGTGAGCGTGGGTCTCGCGGTATCATTGCAGCACT
GGGGCCAGATGGTAAGCCCTCCCGTATCGTAGTTATCTACACGACGGGGAGTCAGGCAACTATGGATGAA
CGAAATAGACAGATCGCTGAGATAGGTGCCTCACTGATTAAGCATTGGTAACTGTCAGACCAAGTTTACT
CATATATACTTTAGATTGATTTAAAACTTCATTTTTAATTTAAAAGGATCTAGGTGAAGATCCTTTTTGA
TAATCTCATGACCAAAATCCCTTAACGTGAGTTTTCGTTCCACTGAGCGTCAGACCCCGTAGAAAAGATC
AAAGGATCTTCTTGAGATCCTTTTTTTCTGCGCGTAATCTGCTGCTTGCAAACAAAAAAACCACCGCTAC
CAGCGGTGGTTTGTTTGCCGGATCAAGAGCTACCAACTCTTTTTCCGAAGGTAACTGGCTTCAGCAGAGC
GCAGATACCAAATACTGTCCTTCTAGTGTAGCCGTAGTTAGGCCACCACTTCAAGAACTCTGTAGCACCG
CCTACATACCTCGCTCTGCTAATCCTGTTACCAGTGGCTGCTGCCAGTGGCGATAAGTCGTGTCTTACCG
GGTTGGACTCAAGACGATAGTTACCGGATAAGGCGCAGCGGTCGGACTGAACGGGGGGTTCGTGCACACA
GCCCAGCTTGGAGCGAACGACCTACACCGAACTGAGATACCTACAGCGTGAGCTATGAGAAAGCGCCACG
CTTCCCGAAGGGAGAAAGGCGGACAGGTATCCGGTAAGCGGCAGGGTCGGAACAGGAGAGCGCACGAGGG
AGCTTCCAGGGGGAAACGCCTGGTATCTTTATAGTCCTGTCGGGTTTCGCCACCTCTGACTTGAGCGTCG
ATTTTTGTGATGCTCGTCAGGGGGGCGGAGCCTATGGAAAAACGCCAGCAACGCGGCCTTTTTACGGTTC
CTGGCCTTTTGCTGGCCTTTTGCTCACATGTTCTTTCCTGCGTTATCCCCTGATTCTGTGGATAACCGTA
TTACCGCCTTTGAGTGAGCTGATACCGCTCGCCGCAGCCGAACGACCGAGCGCAGCGAGTCAGTGAGCGA
GGAAGCGGAAGAGCGCCTGATGCGGTATTTTCTCCTTACGCATCTGTGCGGTATTTCACACCGCATAAAT
TCCGACACCATCGAATGGCGCAAAACCTTTCGCGGTATGGCATGATAGCGCCCGGAAGAGAGTCAATTCA
GGGTGGTGAATGTGAAACCAGTAACGTTATACGATGTCGCAGAGTATGCCGGTGTCTCTTATCAGACCGT
TTCCCGCGTGGTGAACCAGGCCAGCCACGTTTCTGCGAAAACGCGGGAAAAAGTGGAAGCGGCGATGGCG
GAGCTGAATTACATTCCCAACCGCGTGGCACAACAACTGGCGGGCAAACAGTCGTTGCTGATTGGCGTTG
CCACCTCCAGTCTGGCCCTGCACGCGCCGTCGCAAATTGTCGCGGCGATTAAATCTCGCGCCGATCAACT
GGGTGCCAGCGTGGTGGTGTCGATGGTAGAACGAAGCGGCGTCGAAGCCTGTAAAGCGGCGGTGCACAAT
CTTCTCGCGCAACGCGTCAGTGGGCTGATCATTAACTATCCGCTGGATGACCAGGATGCCATTGCTGTGG
AAGCTGCCTGCACTAATGTTCCGGCGTTATTTCTTGATGTCTCTGACCAGACACCCATCAACAGTATTAT
TTTCTCCCATGAAGACGGTACGCGACTGGGCGTGGAGCATCTGGTCGCATTGGGTCACCAGCAAATCGCG
CTGTTAGCGGGCCCATTAAGTTCTGTCTCGGCGCGTCTGCGTCTGGCTGGCTGGCATAAATATCTCACTC
GCAATCAAATTCAGCCGATAGCGGAACGGGAAGGCGACTGGAGTGCCATGTCCGGTTTTCAACAAACCAT
GCAAATGCTGAATGAGGGCATCGTTCCCACTGCGATGCTGGTTGCCAACGATCAGATGGCGCTGGGCGCA
ATGCGCGCCATTACCGAGTCCGGGCTGCGCGTTGGTGCGGATATCTCGGTAGTGGGATACGACGATACCG
AAGACAGCTCATGTTATATCCCGCCGTTAACCACCATCAAACAGGATTTTCGCCTGCTGGGGCAAACCAG
CGTGGACCGCTTGCTGCAACTCTCTCAGGGCCAGGCGGTGAAGGGCAATCAGCTGTTGCCCGTCTCACTG
GTGAAAAGAAAAACCACCCTGGCGCCCAATACGCAAACCGCCTCTCCCCGCGCGTTGGCCGATTCATTAA
TGCAGCTGGCACGACAGGTTTCCCGACTGGAAAGCGGGCAGTGAGCGCAACGCAATTAATGTAAGTTAGC
TCACTCATTAGGCACCCCAGGCTTTACACTTTATGCTTCCGGCTCGTATGTTGTGTGGAATTGTGAGCGG
ATAACAATTTCACACAGGAAACAGCTATGACCATGATTACGGATTCACTGGCCGTCGTTTTACAACGTCG
TGACTGGGAAAACCCTGGCGTTACCCAACTTAATCGCCTTGCAGCACATCCCCCTTTCGCCAGCTGGCGT
AATAGCGAAGAGGCCCGCACCGATCGCCCTTCCCAACAGTTGCGCAGCCTGAATGGCGAATGGCGCTTTG
CCTGGTTTCCGGCACCAGAAGCGGTGCCGGAAAGCTGGCTGGAGTGCGATCTTCCTGAGGCCGATACTGT
CGTCGTCCCCTCAAACTGGCAGATGCACGGTTACGATGCGCCCATCTACACCAACGTGACCTATCCCATT
ACGGTCAATCCGCCGTTTGTTCCCACGGAGAATCCGACGGGTTGTTACTCGCTCACATTTAATGTTGATG
AAAGCTGGCTACAGGAAGGCCAGACGCGAATTATTTTTGATGGCGTTGGAATTAGCTTATCGACTGCACG
GTGCACCAATGCTTCTGGCGTCAGGCAGCCATCGGAAGCTGTGGTATGGCTGTGCAGGTCGTAAATCACT
GCATAATTCGTGTCGCTCAAGGCGCACTCCCGTTCTGGATAATGTTTTTTGCGCCGACATCATAACGGTT
CTGGCAAATATTCTGAAATGAGCTGTTGACAATTAATCATCGGCTCGTATAATGTGTGGAATTGTGAGCG
GATAACAATTTCACACAGGAAACAGTATTC
Features (pLannotate 1.2.2; 18 found; start..end, strand, type, name):
      1..654     +  CDS            GST26_SCHJA: Experimental evidence at protein level: Swiss-Prot protein existence level 1. GST isoenzymes appear to play a central role in the parasite detoxification system. Other functions are also suspected including a role in increasing the solubility of haematin in the parasite gut. From Schistosoma japonicum (Blood fluke).
    661..680     +  CDS            TEV site (fragment): tobacco etch virus (TEV) protease recognition and cleavage site
    691..1149    +  CDS            UBE2L3: UB2L3_HUMAN - Also known as UBCE7, UBCH7. Experimental evidence at protein level: Swiss-Prot protein existence level 1. Ubiquitin-conjugating enzyme E2 that specifically acts with HECT-type and RBR family E3 ubiquitin-protein ligases. Does not function with most RING-containing E3 ubiquitin-protein ligases because it lacks intrinsic E3-independent reactivity with lysine: in contrast, it has activity with the RBR family E3 enzymes, such as PRKN and ARIH1, that function like RING-HECT hybrids. Accepts ubiquitin from the E1 complex and catalyzes its covalent attachment to other proteins. In vitro
   1180..1219    +  CDS            rop (fragment): Rop protein, which maintains plasmids at low copy number; rop
   1321..1361    +  misc_feature   bom (fragment): basis of mobility region from pBR322
   1466..1570    +  promoter       AmpR promoter: bla
   1571..2431    +  CDS            AmpR: β-lactamase; bla; confers resistance to ampicillin, carbenicillin, and related antibiotics
   2602..3190    +  rep_origin     ori: high-copy-number ColE1/pMB1/pBR322/pUC origin of replication
   3376..3427    -  misc_feature   bom (fragment): basis of mobility region from pBR322
   3434..3511    +  promoter       lacI promoter: lacI
   3512..4594    +  CDS            lacI: lac repressor; lacI; The lac repressor binds to the lac operator to inhibit transcription in E. coli. This inhibition can be relieved by adding lactose or isopropyl-β-D-thiogalactopyranoside (IPTG).
   4607..4628    +  protein_bind   CAP binding site: CAP binding activates transcription in the presence of cAMP. E. coli catabolite activator protein
   4643..4673    +  promoter       lac promoter: promoter for the E. coli lac operon
   4681..4697    +  protein_bind   lac operator: The lac repressor binds to the lac operator to inhibit transcription in E. coli. This inhibition can be relieved by adding lactose or isopropyl-β-D-thiogalactopyranoside (IPTG). lac repressor encoded by lacI
   4717..4890    +  CDS            lacZα: LacZα fragment of β-galactosidase; lacZ fragment
   5154..5270    -  CDS            yciV (fragment): RNAAM_ECOLI - Also known as trpH From Escherichia coli (strain K12).
   5346..5374    +  promoter       tac promoter: strong E. coli promoter; hybrid between the trp and lac UV5 promoters
   5382..5398    +  protein_bind   lac operator: The lac repressor binds to the lac operator to inhibit transcription in E. coli. This inhibition can be relieved by adding lactose or isopropyl-β-D-thiogalactopyranoside (IPTG). lac repressor encoded by lacI
