[The description below was written by a language model from this plasmid's Addgene catalogue record and pLannotate feature annotations shown in this document.]
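Description:
GST-tag LUBAC binding E2 variant L3LU-1 is a pGEX-based bacterial expression plasmid of about 5.4 kb for producing an engineered ubiquitin-conjugating enzyme as an N-terminal glutathione S-transferase fusion in E. coli. It replicates from a high-copy ColE1/pUC-type origin and is selected with ampicillin through the β-lactamase gene (AmpR) driven by its own promoter. Small fragments annotated as rop, bom, lacZα and an E. coli yciV segment are remnants of the pGEX backbone, not functional payload.

The expression cassette wraps around the start of the circular sequence record. A tac promoter, a strong trp/lac hybrid, and an adjacent lac operator sit just upstream of the Schistosoma japonicum GST coding sequence. A plasmid-borne lacI gene supplies repressor, so transcription stays off until it is induced with IPTG. GST is followed by a TEV protease recognition site (annotated as a fragment) and then by the roughly 460 bp insert. The feature table matches this insert to human UBE2L3 (UBCH7), an E2 that works with HECT and RBR-type E3 ligases. The catalogue lists the insert as synthetic and describes it as an E2 variant selected for LUBAC, the linear ubiquitin chain assembly complex, so L3LU-1 appears to be a UBE2L3-derived scaffold engineered for that E3. The specific substitutions are not given in the record.

The GST tag allows affinity capture of the recombinant protein on glutathione resin, and the TEV site should allow the tag to be removed. Going by the associated publication title, the purified variant is meant as a reagent for probing E3 ubiquitin ligase activity, here that of LUBAC.
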