Addgene plasmid #248856: GST-tag LUBAC binding E2 variant L3LU-1
Purpose: N-term GST tag E2 variant selected for LUBAC
Depositing lab: Brenda Schulman. Depositing organization: Max Planck Institute of Biochemistry. Publication: E2 variants for probing E3 ubiquitin ligase activities. Du J, Andree GA, Horn-Ghetko D, Stier L, Singh J, Kostrhon S, Kiss L, Mann M, Sidhu SS, Schulman BA. Proc Natl Acad Sci U S A. 2026 Jan 6;123(1):e2524899122. doi: 10.1073/pnas.2524899122. Epub 2026 Jan 2. PubMed 41481455.
Backbone
  Vector backbone: pGEX
  Vector type: Bacterial Expression
Growth in bacteria
  Bacterial resistance: Ampicillin, 100 μg/mL
  Growth temperature: 37°C
  Growth strain: DH5alpha
  Copy number: High Copy
Gene/Insert
  Gene/Insert name: GST-L3LU-1
  Species: Synthetic
  Insert size (bp): 465
  Tag / fusion protein: GST (N terminal on insert)
  Cloning method: Gibson Cloning
Terms and licenses: Academic/Nonprofit Terms; Industry Terms: Not Available to Industry
How to cite: GST-tag LUBAC binding E2 variant L3LU-1 was a gift from Brenda Schulman (Addgene plasmid # 248856 ; http://n2t.net/addgene:248856 ; RRID:Addgene_248856)
