>Addgene plasmid #248856 | GST-tag LUBAC binding E2 variant L3LU-1 | depositor partial sequence | sequence record 490898 | sequence of insert with pGEX 5'
CATCCTCCAAAATCGGATGAAAACCTGTATTTTCAGGGATCCATGCGTGCGGCCTGGAGGAGGCTGCCGC
GTGAGCTTGAAGAAATCCGCAAAGCAGGGATGAAAAACTTCCGTAACATCCAGGTTGATGAAGCTAATTT
ATTGACTTGGCAAGGGCTTATTGTTCCTGACAACCCTCCATATGATAAGGGAGCCTTCAGAATCGAAATC
AACTTTCCAGCAGAGTACCCATTCAAACCACCGAAGATCACATTTAAAACAAAGATCTATCACCCAAACA
TCGACGAAAAGGGGCAGGTCTGTCTGCCAGTAATTAGTGCCGAAAACTGGAAGCCAGCAACCAAAACCGA
CCAAGTAATCCAGTCCCTCATAGCACTGGTGAATGACCCCCAGCCTGAGCACCCGCTTCGGGCTGACCTA
GCTGAAGAATACTCTAAGGACCGTAAAAAATTCGCAAAGAATGCTGAAGAGTTTACAAAGAAATATGGGG
AAAAGCGACCTGTGGACTAAGCGGCCGCATCGTGACTGACTGACGATCTGCCTCGCGCGTTTCGGTGATG
ACGGTGAAAACCTCTGACACATGCAGCTCCCGGAGACGGTCACAGCTTGTCTGTAAGCGGATGCCGGGAG
CAGACAAGCCCGTCAGGGCGCGTCAGCGGGTGTTGGCGGGTGTCGGGGCGCAGCCATGACCCAGTCACGT
AGCGATAGCGGAGTGTATAATTCTTGAAGACGAAAGGGCCTCGTGATACGCCTATTTTTATAGGTTAATG
TCATGATAATAATGGTTTCTTAGACGTCAGGTGGCACTTTTCGGGGAAATGTGCGCGGAACCCCTATTTG
TTTATTTTTCTAAATACATTCAAATATGTATCCGCTCATGAGACAATAACCCTGATAAATGCTTCAATAA
TATTGAAAAAGGAAGAGTATGAGTATTCAACATTTCCGTGTCGCCCTTATTCCCTTTTTTGCGGCATTTT
GCCTTCCTGTTTTTGCTCACCCAGAAACGCTGGTGAAAGTAAAAGATGCTGAAGATCAGTTGGGTGCACG
AGTGGGTTACATCGAACTGGATCTCAACAGCGGTAAGATCCTTGAGAGTTTCGCCCCGAAGAACGTTTTC
CAATGATGAGCACTTTTAAAGTTCTGCTATGTGGCGCGG
